Addgene plasmid #196200: sgMETTL16-2-Hygromycin
Purpose: knockout METTL17
Depositing lab: Jianjun Chen. Depositing organization: Beckman Research Institute of the City of Hope.
Backbone
  Vector backbone: Lenti-guide
  Vector type: Lentiviral
Growth in bacteria
  Bacterial resistance: Ampicillin, 100 μg/mL
  Growth temperature: 37°C
  Growth strain: NEB Stable
  Copy number: High Copy
Gene/Insert
  Gene/Insert name: sgMETTL16-2
  gRNA/shRNA sequence: Unspecified
  Species: H. sapiens (human)
  Mutation: NO
  Entrez Gene: METTL16 (a.k.a. METT10D)
  Cloning method: Restriction Enzyme; 5′ cloning site Unknown (unknown if destroyed)
Terms and licenses: Academic/Nonprofit Terms; Industry Terms: Not Available to Industry
How to cite: sgMETTL16-2-Hygromycin was a gift from Jianjun Chen (Addgene plasmid # 196200 ; http://n2t.net/addgene:196200 ; RRID:Addgene_196200)
