[The description below was written by a language model from this plasmid's Addgene catalogue record and pLannotate feature annotations shown in this document.]
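Description:
sgMETTL16-2-Hygromycin is a third-generation-style, self-inactivating HIV-1 lentiviral guide RNA vector built on a Lenti-guide backbone, intended for CRISPR/Cas9 knockout in human cells. It is propagated in E. coli from a high-copy ColE1/pUC-type origin under ampicillin selection (AmpR), and also carries an f1 phage origin. The viral genome is transcribed in packaging cells from a CMV enhancer/promoter fused to a truncated 5' LTR. It contains the Ψ packaging signal with a gag fragment, the Rev response element for Rev-dependent nuclear export, the cPPT/CTS, a WPRE to boost transcript stability and expression, and a ΔU3 3' LTR that inactivates LTR promoter activity after integration, followed by a bGH polyadenylation signal.

The payload has two units. A human U6 RNA polymerase III promoter drives a single guide RNA made of a spacer joined to the Streptococcus pyogenes Cas9 scaffold. The spacer sequence is not specified in the record, and the gap between the U6 promoter and the scaffold is not annotated. Downstream, an EF-1α core promoter expresses the hygromycin resistance gene, allowing selection of transduced mammalian cells. No Cas9 coding sequence is annotated, so the nuclease must be supplied separately, for example from a Cas9-expressing cell line. Outside the LTRs, an SV40/EM7 promoter-driven BleoR cassette with an SV40 poly(A) signal is a backbone remnant that would not be packaged.

The insert name and linked gene entry identify the target as human METTL16 (guide number 2). The stated purpose instead reads "knockout METTL17", which is inconsistent with the other fields and may be a typographical error.
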