Features (pLannotate 1.2.2; 32 found; start..end, strand, type, name):
     99..478     +  enhancer       CMV enhancer: human cytomegalovirus immediate early enhancer
    479..678     +  promoter       CMV promoter: human cytomegalovirus (CMV) immediate early promoter
    696..876     +  LTR            5' LTR (truncated): truncated 5' long terminal repeat (LTR) from HIV-1
    923..1048    +  misc_feature   HIV-1 Ψ: packaging signal of human immunodeficiency virus type 1
   1032..1395    +  CDS            HIV-1 gag (fragment): gag protein from human immunodeficiency virus 1; gag
   1541..1774    +  misc_feature   RRE: The Rev response element (RRE) of HIV-1 allows for Rev-dependent mRNA export from the nucleus to the cytoplasm.
   2151..2251    +  CDS            Rev (fragment): human immunodeficiency virus 1 (HIV-1) Rev protein; rev; enhances nuclear export of unspliced and incompletely spliced viral mRNAs
   2301..2418    +  misc_feature   cPPT/CTS: central polypurine tract and central termination sequence of HIV-1
   2469..2709    +  promoter       U6 promoter: RNA polymerase III promoter for human U6 snRNA
   2739..2814    +  misc_RNA       gRNA scaffold: guide RNA scaffold for the Streptococcus pyogenes CRISPR/Cas9 system
   2832..2850    +  CDS            small t antigen (fragment): SV40 (simian virus 40) small t antigen
   2876..3087    +  promoter       EF-1α core promoter: core promoter for human elongation factor EF-1α
   3112..4095    +  CDS            HygR: aminoglycoside phosphotransferase from E. coli; aph(4)-Ia; confers resistance to hygromycin
   4111..4699    +  misc_feature   WPRE: woodchuck hepatitis virus posttranscriptional regulatory element
   4750..4769    +  misc_feature   cPPT/CTS (fragment): central polypurine tract and central termination sequence of HIV-1
   4771..5004    +  LTR            3' LTR (ΔU3): self-inactivating 3' long terminal repeat (LTR) from HIV-1
   5036..5260    +  polyA_signal   bGH poly(A) signal: bovine growth hormone polyadenylation signal
   5264..5285    +  promoter       SV40 promoter (fragment): SV40 enhancer and early promoter
   5306..5734    +  rep_origin     f1 ori (sequence partly withheld): f1 bacteriophage origin of replication; arrow indicates direction of (+) strand synthesis
   5748..6077    +  promoter       SV40 promoter: SV40 enhancer and early promoter
   6125..6172    +  promoter       EM7 promoter: synthetic bacterial promoter&nbsp
   6191..6565    +  CDS            BleoR: antibiotic-binding protein; Sh ble from Streptoalloteichus hindustanus; confers resistance to bleomycin, phleomycin, and Zeocin™
   6575..6700    +  CDS            ble (fragment): BLE_KLEPN - Experimental evidence at protein level: Swiss-Prot protein existence level 1. Binding protein with a strong affinity to the bleomycin family of antibiotics. Binds to CL990; an antimitotic-antibiotic compound. From Klebsiella pneumoniae.
   6695..6816    +  polyA_signal   SV40 poly(A) signal: SV40 polyadenylation signal
   6889..6905    -  protein_bind   lac operator: The lac repressor binds to the lac operator to inhibit transcription in E. coli. This inhibition can be relieved by adding lactose or isopropyl-β-D-thiogalactopyranoside (IPTG). lac repressor encoded by lacI
   6913..6943    -  promoter       lac promoter: promoter for the E. coli lac operon
   6958..6979    -  protein_bind   CAP binding site: CAP binding activates transcription in the presence of cAMP. E. coli catabolite activator protein
   6992..7084    -  CDS            lacI (fragment): lac repressor; lacI; The lac repressor binds to the lac operator to inhibit transcription in E. coli. This inhibition can be relieved by adding lactose or isopropyl-β-D-thiogalactopyranoside (IPTG).
   7267..7855    -  rep_origin     ori: high-copy-number ColE1/pMB1/pBR322/pUC origin of replication
   8026..8886    -  CDS            AmpR: β-lactamase; bla; confers resistance to ampicillin, carbenicillin, and related antibiotics
   8887..8991    -  promoter       AmpR promoter: bla
   9050..9102    -  misc_feature   bom (fragment): basis of mobility region from pBR322
>Addgene plasmid #196200 | sgMETTL16-2-Hygromycin | addgene full sequence | sequence record 386609 | Addgene NGS Result
ACAAGGCAAGGCTTGACCGACAATTGCATGAAGAATCTGCTTAGGGTTAGGCGTTTTGCGCTGCTTCGCG
ATGTACGGGCCAGATATACGCGCGCGTTGACATTGATTATTGACTAGTTATTAATAGTAATCAATTACGG
GGTCATTAGTTCATAGCCCATATATGGAGTTCCGCGTTACATAACTTACGGTAAATGGCCCGCCTGGCTG
ACCGCCCAACGACCCCCGCCCATTGACGTCAATAATGACGTATGTTCCCATAGTAACGCCAATAGGGACT
TTCCATTGACGTCAATGGGTGGAGTATTTACGGTAAACTGCCCACTTGGCAGTACATCAAGTGTATCATA
TGCCAAGTACGCCCCCTATTGACGTCAATGACGGTAAATGGCCCGCCTGGCATTATGCCCAGTACATGAC
CTTATGGGACTTTCCTACTTGGCAGTACATCTACGTATTAGTCATCGCTATTACCATGGTGATGCGGTTT
TGGCAGTACATCAATGGGCGTGGATAGCGGTTTGACTCACGGGGATTTCCAAGTCTCCACCCCATTGACG
TCAATGGGAGTTTGTTTTGGCACCAAAATCAACGGGACTTTCCAAAATGTCGTAACAACTCCGCCCCATT
GACGCAAATGGGCGGTAGGCGTGTACGGTGGGAGGTCTATATAAGCAGCGCGTTTTGCCTGTACTGGGTC
TCTCTGGTTAGACCAGATCTGAGCCTGGGAGCTCTCTGGCTAACTAGGGAACCCACTGCTTAAGCCTCAA
TAAAGCTTGCCTTGAGTGCTTCAAGTAGTGTGTGCCCGTCTGTTGTGTGACTCTGGTAACTAGAGATCCC
TCAGACCCTTTTAGTCAGTGTGGAAAATCTCTAGCAGTGGCGCCCGAACAGGGACTTGAAAGCGAAAGGG
AAACCAGAGGAGCTCTCTCGACGCAGGACTCGGCTTGCTGAAGCGCGCACGGCAAGAGGCGAGGGGCGGC
GACTGGTGAGTACGCCAAAAATTTTGACTAGCGGAGGCTAGAAGGAGAGAGATGGGTGCGAGAGCGTCAG
TATTAAGCGGGGGAGAATTAGATCGCGATGGGAAAAAATTCGGTTAAGGCCAGGGGGAAAGAAAAAATAT
AAATTAAAACATATAGTATGGGCAAGCAGGGAGCTAGAACGATTCGCAGTTAATCCTGGCCTGTTAGAAA
CATCAGAAGGCTGTAGACAAATACTGGGACAGCTACAACCATCCCTTCAGACAGGATCAGAAGAACTTAG
ATCATTATATAATACAGTAGCAACCCTCTATTGTGTGCATCAAAGGATAGAGATAAAAGACACCAAGGAA
GCTTTAGACAAGATAGAGGAAGAGCAAAACAAAAGTAAGACCACCGCACAGCAAGCGGCCGCTGATCTTC
AGACCTGGAGGAGGAGATATGAGGGACAATTGGAGAAGTGAATTATATAAATATAAAGTAGTAAAAATTG
AACCATTAGGAGTAGCACCCACCAAGGCAAAGAGAAGAGTGGTGCAGAGAGAAAAAAGAGCAGTGGGAAT
AGGAGCTTTGTTCCTTGGGTTCTTGGGAGCAGCAGGAAGCACTATGGGCGCAGCGTCAATGACGCTGACG
GTACAGGCCAGACAATTATTGTCTGGTATAGTGCAGCAGCAGAACAATTTGCTGAGGGCTATTGAGGCGC
AACAGCATCTGTTGCAACTCACAGTCTGGGGCATCAAGCAGCTCCAGGCAAGAATCCTGGCTGTGGAAAG
ATACCTAAAGGATCAACAGCTCCTGGGGATTTGGGGTTGCTCTGGAAAACTCATTTGCACCACTGCTGTG
CCTTGGAATGCTAGTTGGAGTAATAAATCTCTGGAACAGATTTGGAATCACACGACCTGGATGGAGTGGG
ACAGAGAAATTAACAATTACACAAGCTTAATACACTCCTTAATTGAAGAATCGCAAAACCAGCAAGAAAA
GAATGAACAAGAATTATTGGAATTAGATAAATGGGCAAGTTTGTGGAATTGGTTTAACATAACAAATTGG
CTGTGGTATATAAAATTATTCATAATGATAGTAGGAGGCTTGGTAGGTTTAAGAATAGTTTTTGCTGTAC
TTTCTATAGTGAATAGAGTTAGGCAGGGATATTCACCATTATCGTTTCAGACCCACCTCCCAACCCCGAG
GGGACCCGACAGGCCCGAAGGAATAGAAGAAGAAGGTGGAGAGAGAGACAGAGACAGATCCATTCGATTA
GTGAACGGATCGGCACTGCGTGCGCCAATTCTGCAGACAAATGGCAGTATTCATCCACAATTTTAAAAGA
AAAGGGGGGATTGGGGGGTACAGTGCAGGGGAAAGAATAGTAGACATAATAGCAACAGACATACAAACTA
AAGAATTACAAAAACAAATTACAAAAATTCAAAATTTTCGGGTTTATTACAGGGACAGCAGAGATCCAGT
TTGGTTAATTAAGGTACCGAGGGCCTATTTCCCATGATTCCTTCATATTTGCATATACGATACAAGGCTG
TTAGAGAGATAATTAGAATTAATTTGACTGTAAACACAAAGATATTAGTACAAAATACGTGACGTAGAAA
GTAATAATTTCTTGGGTAGTTTGCAGTTTTAAAATTATGTTTTAAAATGGACTATCATATGCTTACCGTA
ACTTGAAAGTATTTCGATTTCTTGGCTTTATATATCTTGTGGAAAGGACGAAACACCGTCTGACGTGTAC
TCTCCTAAGTTTTAGAGCTAGAAATAGCAAGTTAAAATAAGGCTAGTCCGTTATCAACTTGAAAAAGTGG
CACCGAGTCGGTGCTTTTTTGAATTCGCTAGCTAGGTCTTGAAAGGAGTGGGAATTGGCTCCGGTGCCCG
TCAGTGGGCAGAGCGCACATCGCCCACAGTCCCCGAGAAGTTGGGGGGAGGGGTCGGCAATTGATCCGGT
GCCTAGAGAAGGTGGCGCGGGGTAAACTGGGAAAGTGATGTCGTGTACTGGCTCCGCCTTTTTCCCGAGG
GTGGGGGAGAACCGTATATAAGTGCAGTAGTCGCCGTGAACGTTCTTTTTCGCAACGGGTTTGCCGCCAG
AACACAGGACCGGTTCTAGAGCGCTGCCACCATGAAAAAGCCTGAACTCACCGCGACGTCTGTCGAGAAG
TTTCTGATCGAAAAGTTCGACAGCGTGTCCGACCTGATGCAGCTCTCGGAGGGCGAAGAATCTCGTGCTT
TCAGCTTCGATGTAGGAGGGCGTGGATATGTCCTGCGGGTAAATAGCTGCGCCGATGGTTTCTACAAAGA
TCGTTATGTTTATCGGCACTTTGCATCGGCCGCGCTCCCGATTCCGGAAGTGCTTGACATTGGGGAATTC
AGCGAGAGCCTGACCTATTGCATCTCCCGCCGTGCACAGGGTGTCACGTTGCAAGACCTGCCTGAAACCG
AACTGCCCGCTGTTCTGCAGCCGGTCGCGGAGGCCATGGATGCGATCGCTGCGGCCGATCTTAGCCAGAC
GAGCGGGTTCGGCCCATTCGGACCGCAAGGAATCGGTCAATACACTACATGGCGTGATTTCATATGCGCG
ATTGCTGATCCCCATGTGTATCACTGGCAAACTGTGATGGACGACACCGTCAGTGCGTCCGTCGCGCAGG
CTCTCGATGAGCTGATGCTTTGGGCCGAGGACTGCCCCGAAGTCCGGCACCTCGTGCACGCGGATTTCGG
CTCCAACAATGTCCTGACGGACAATGGCCGCATAACAGCGGTCATTGACTGGAGCGAGGCGATGTTCGGG
GATTCCCAATACGAGGTCGCCAACATCTTCTTCTGGAGGCCGTGGTTGGCTTGTATGGAGCAGCAGACGC
GCTACTTCGAGCGGAGGCATCCGGAGCTTGCAGGATCGCCGCGGCTCCGGGCGTATATGCTCCGCATTGG
TCTTGACCAACTCTATCAGAGCTTGGTTGACGGCAATTTCGATGATGCAGCTTGGGCGCAGGGTCGATGC
GACGCAATCGTCCGATCCGGAGCCGGGACTGTCGGGCGTACACAAATCGCCCGCAGAAGCGCGGCCGTCT
GGACCGATGGCTGTGTAGAAGTACTTCGCCGATAGACGCGTTAAGTCGACAATCAACCTCTGGATTACAA
AATTTGTGAAAGATTGACTGGTATTCTTAACTATGTTGCTCCTTTTACGCTATGTGGATACGCTGCTTTA
ATGCCTTTGTATCATGCTATTGCTTCCCGTATGGCTTTCATTTTCTCCTCCTTGTATAAATCCTGGTTGC
TGTCTCTTTATGAGGAGTTGTGGCCCGTTGTCAGGCAACGTGGCGTGGTGTGCACTGTGTTTGCTGACGC
AACCCCCACTGGTTGGGGCATTGCCACCACCTGTCAGCTCCTTTCCGGGACTTTCGCTTTCCCCCTCCCT
ATTGCCACGGCGGAACTCATCGCCGCCTGCCTTGCCCGCTGCTGGACAGGGGCTCGGCTGTTGGGCACTG
ACAATTCCGTGGTGTTGTCGGGGAAATCATCGTCCTTTCCTTGGCTGCTCGCCTGTGTTGCCACCTGGAT
TCTGCGCGGGACGTCCTTCTGCTACGTCCCTTCGGCCCTCAATCCAGCGGACCTTCCTTCCCGCGGCCTG
CTGCCGGCTCTGCGGCCTCTTCCGCGTCTTCGCCTTCGCCCTCAGACGAGTCGGATCTCCCTTTGGGCCG
CCTCCCCGCGTCGACTTTAAGACCAATGACTTACAAGGCAGCTGTAGATCTTAGCCACTTTTTAAAAGAA
AAGGGGGGACTGGAAGGGCTAATTCACTCCCAACGAAGACAAGATCTGCTTTTTGCTTGTACTGGGTCTC
TCTGGTTAGACCAGATCTGAGCCTGGGAGCTCTCTGGCTAACTAGGGAACCCACTGCTTAAGCCTCAATA
AAGCTTGCCTTGAGTGCTTCAAGTAGTGTGTGCCCGTCTGTTGTGTGACTCTGGTAACTAGAGATCCCTC
AGACCCTTTTAGTCAGTGTGGAAAATCTCTAGCAGGGCCCGTTTAAACCCGCTGATCAGCCTCGACTGTG
CCTTCTAGTTGCCAGCCATCTGTTGTTTGCCCCTCCCCCGTGCCTTCCTTGACCCTGGAAGGTGCCACTC
CCACTGTCCTTTCCTAATAAAATGAGGAAATTGCATCGCATTGTCTGAGTAGGTGTCATTCTATTCTGGG
GGGTGGGGTGGGGCAGGACAGCAAGGGGGAGGATTGGGAAGACAATAGCAGGCATGCTGGGGATGCGGTG
GGCTCTATGGCTTCTGAGGCGGAAAGAACCAGCTGGGGCTCTAGGGGGTATCCCC
[124 nt withheld, positions 5306-5429]
C
[91 nt withheld, positions 5431-5521]
A
[49 nt withheld, positions 5523-5571]
CCTTTGACGTTGGAGTCCACGTTCTTT
[37 nt withheld, positions 5599-5635]
ACCCTATCTCGGTCTATTCTTTTGATTTATAAGGGATTTTGCCGATTTCGGCCTATTGGTTAAAAAATGA
GCTGATTTAACAAAAATTTAACGCGAATTAATTCTGTGGAATGTGTGTCAGTTAGGGTGTGGAAAGTCCC
CAGGCTCCCCAGCAGGCAGAAGTATGCAAAGCATGCATCTCAATTAGTCAGCAACCAGGTGTGGAAAGTC
CCCAGGCTCCCCAGCAGGCAGAAGTATGCAAAGCATGCATCTCAATTAGTCAGCAACCATAGTCCCGCCC
CTAACTCCGCCCATCCCGCCCCTAACTCCGCCCAGTTCCGCCCATTCTCCGCCCCATGGCTGACTAATTT
TTTTTATTTATGCAGAGGCCGAGGCCGCCTCTGCCTCTGAGCTATTCCAGAAGTAGTGAGGAGGCTTTTT
TGGAGGCCTAGGCTTTTGCAAAAAGCTCCCGGGAGCTTGTATATCCATTTTCGGATCTGATCAGCACGTG
TTGACAATTAATCATCGGCATAGTATATCGGCATAGTATAATACGACAAGGTGAGGAACTAAACCATGGC
CAAGTTGACCAGTGCCGTTCCGGTGCTCACCGCGCGCGACGTCGCCGGAGCGGTCGAGTTCTGGACCGAC
CGGCTCGGGTTCTCCCGGGACTTCGTGGAGGACGACTTCGCCGGTGTGGTCCGGGACGACGTGACCCTGT
TCATCAGCGCGGTCCAGGACCAGGTGGTGCCGGACAACACCCTGGCCTGGGTGTGGGTGCGCGGCCTGGA
CGAGCTGTACGCCGAGTGGTCGGAGGTCGTGTCCACGAACTTCCGGGACGCCTCCGGGCCGGCCATGACC
GAGATCGGCGAGCAGCCGTGGGGGCGGGAGTTCGCCCTGCGCGACCCGGCCGGCAACTGCGTGCACTTCG
TGGCCGAGGAGCAGGACTGACACGTGCTACGAGATTTCGATTCCACCGCCGCCTTCTATGAAAGGTTGGG
CTTCGGAATCGTTTTCCGGGACGCCGGCTGGATGATCCTCCAGCGCGGGGATCTCATGCTGGAGTTCTTC
GCCCACCCCAACTTGTTTATTGCAGCTTATAATGGTTACAAATAAAGCAATAGCATCACAAATTTCACAA
ATAAAGCATTTTTTTCACTGCATTCTAGTTGTGGTTTGTCCAAACTCATCAATGTATCTTATCATGTCTG
TATACCGTCGACCTCTAGCTAGAGCTTGGCGTAATCATGGTCATAGCTGTTTCCTGTGTGAAATTGTTAT
CCGCTCACAATTCCACACAACATACGAGCCGGAAGCATAAAGTGTAAAGCCTGGGGTGCCTAATGAGTGA
GCTAACTCACATTAATTGCGTTGCGCTCACTGCCCGCTTTCCAGTCGGGAAACCTGTCGTGCCAGCTGCA
TTAATGAATCGGCCAACGCGCGGGGAGAGGCGGTTTGCGTATTGGGCGCTCTTCCGCTTCCTCGCTCACT
GACTCGCTGCGCTCGGTCGTTCGGCTGCGGCGAGCGGTATCAGCTCACTCAAAGGCGGTAATACGGTTAT
CCACAGAATCAGGGGATAACGCAGGAAAGAACATGTGAGCAAAAGGCCAGCAAAAGGCCAGGAACCGTAA
AAAGGCCGCGTTGCTGGCGTTTTTCCATAGGCTCCGCCCCCCTGACGAGCATCACAAAAATCGACGCTCA
AGTCAGAGGTGGCGAAACCCGACAGGACTATAAAGATACCAGGCGTTTCCCCCTGGAAGCTCCCTCGTGC
GCTCTCCTGTTCCGACCCTGCCGCTTACCGGATACCTGTCCGCCTTTCTCCCTTCGGGAAGCGTGGCGCT
TTCTCATAGCTCACGCTGTAGGTATCTCAGTTCGGTGTAGGTCGTTCGCTCCAAGCTGGGCTGTGTGCAC
GAACCCCCCGTTCAGCCCGACCGCTGCGCCTTATCCGGTAACTATCGTCTTGAGTCCAACCCGGTAAGAC
ACGACTTATCGCCACTGGCAGCAGCCACTGGTAACAGGATTAGCAGAGCGAGGTATGTAGGCGGTGCTAC
AGAGTTCTTGAAGTGGTGGCCTAACTACGGCTACACTAGAAGAACAGTATTTGGTATCTGCGCTCTGCTG
AAGCCAGTTACCTTCGGAAAAAGAGTTGGTAGCTCTTGATCCGGCAAACAAACCACCGCTGGTAGCGGTG
GTTTTTTTGTTTGCAAGCAGCAGATTACGCGCAGAAAAAAAGGATCTCAAGAAGATCCTTTGATCTTTTC
TACGGGGTCTGACGCTCAGTGGAACGAAAACTCACGTTAAGGGATTTTGGTCATGAGATTATCAAAAAGG
ATCTTCACCTAGATCCTTTTAAATTAAAAATGAAGTTTTAAATCAATCTAAAGTATATATGAGTAAACTT
GGTCTGACAGTTACCAATGCTTAATCAGTGAGGCACCTATCTCAGCGATCTGTCTATTTCGTTCATCCAT
AGTTGCCTGACTCCCCGTCGTGTAGATAACTACGATACGGGAGGGCTTACCATCTGGCCCCAGTGCTGCA
ATGATACCGCGAGACCCACGCTCACCGGCTCCAGATTTATCAGCAATAAACCAGCCAGCCGGAAGGGCCG
AGCGCAGAAGTGGTCCTGCAACTTTATCCGCCTCCATCCAGTCTATTAATTGTTGCCGGGAAGCTAGAGT
AAGTAGTTCGCCAGTTAATAGTTTGCGCAACGTTGTTGCCATTGCTACAGGCATCGTGGTGTCACGCTCG
TCGTTTGGTATGGCTTCATTCAGCTCCGGTTCCCAACGATCAAGGCGAGTTACATGATCCCCCATGTTGT
GCAAAAAAGCGGTTAGCTCCTTCGGTCCTCCGATCGTTGTCAGAAGTAAGTTGGCCGCAGTGTTATCACT
CATGGTTATGGCAGCACTGCATAATTCTCTTACTGTCATGCCATCCGTAAGATGCTTTTCTGTGACTGGT
GAGTACTCAACCAAGTCATTCTGAGAATAGTGTATGCGGCGACCGAGTTGCTCTTGCCCGGCGTCAATAC
GGGATAATACCGCGCCACATAGCAGAACTTTAAAAGTGCTCATCATTGGAAAACGTTCTTCGGGGCGAAA
ACTCTCAAGGATCTTACCGCTGTTGAGATCCAGTTCGATGTAACCCACTCGTGCACCCAACTGATCTTCA
GCATCTTTTACTTTCACCAGCGTTTCTGGGTGAGCAAAAACAGGAAGGCAAAATGCCGCAAAAAAGGGAA
TAAGGGCGACACGGAAATGTTGAATACTCATACTCTTCCTTTTTCAATATTATTGAAGCATTTATCAGGG
TTATTGTCTCATGAGCGGATACATATTTGAATGTATTTAGAAAAATAAACAAATAGGGGTTCCGCGCACA
TTTCCCCGAAAAGTGCCACCTGACGTCGACGGATCGGGAGATCTCCCGATCCCCTATGGTGCACTCTCAG
TACAATCTGCTCTGATGCCGCATAGTTAAGCCAGTATCTGCTCCCTGCTTGTGTGTTGGAGGTCGCTGAG
TAGTGCGCGAGCAAAATTTAAGCTACA
